>Addgene plasmid #62417 | MXS_CMV | depositor full sequence | sequence record 109696 | MXS_CMV sequence 2540 bps
AATTACGCGTAACTCGAGTAGTTATTAATAGTAATCAATTACGGGGTCATTAGTTCATAGCCCATATATG
GAGTTCCGCGTTACATAACTTACGGTAAATGGCCCGCCTGGCTGACCGCCCAACGACCCCCGCCCATTGA
CGTCAATAATGACGTATGTTCCCATAGTAACGCCAATAGGGACTTTCCATTGACGTCAATGGGTGGAGTA
TTTACGGTAAACTGCCCACTTGGCAGTACATCAAGTGTATCATATGCCAAGTACGCCCCCTATTGACGTC
AATGACGGTAAATGGCCCGCCTGGCATTATGCCCAGTACATGACCTTATGGGACTTTCCTACTTGGCAGT
ACATCTACGTATTAGTCATCGCTATTACCATGGTGATGCGGTTTTGGCAGTACATCAATGGGCGTGGATA
GCGGTTTGACTCACGGGGATTTCCAAGTCTCCACCCCATTGACGTCAATGGGAGTTTGTTTTGGCACCAA
AATCAACGGGACTTTCCAAAATGTCGTAACAACTCCGCCCCATTGACGCAAATGGGCGGTAGGCGTGTAC
GGTGGGAGGTCTATATAAGCAGAGCTGGTTTAGTGAACCGTCAGATCCGCTAGGGATCTCAGCTGGTCGA
CCATGGCTCACTGACTCGCTGCGCTCGGTCGTTCGGCTGCGGCGAGCGGTATCAGCTCACTCAAAGGCGG
TAATACGGTTATATACAGAATCAGGGGATAACGCAGGAAAGAACATGTGAGCAAAAGGCCAGCAAAAGGC
CAGGAACCGTAAAAAGGCCGCGTTGCTGGCGTTTTTCCATAGGCTCCGCCCCCCTGACGAGCATCACAAA
AATCGACGCTCAAGTCAGAGGTGGCGAAACCCGACAGGACTATAAAGATACCAGGCGTTTCCCCCTGGAA
GCTCCCTCGTGCGCTCTCCTGTTCCGACCCTGCCGCTTACCGGATACCTGTCCGCCTTTCTCCCTTCGGG
AAGCGTGGCGCTTTCTCATAGCTCACGCTGTAGGTATCTCAGTTCGGTGTAGGTCGTTCGCTCCAAGCTG
GGCTGTGTGCACGAACCCCCCGTTCAGCCCGACCGCTGCGCCTTATCCGGTAACTATCGTCTTGAGTCCA
ACCCGGTAAGACACGACTTATCGCCACTGGCAGCAGCCACTGGTAACAGGATTAGCAGAGCGAGGTATGT
AGGCGGTGCTACAGAGTTCTTGAAGTGGTGGCCTAACTACGGCTACACTAGAAGAACAGTATTTGGTATC
TGCGCTCTGCTGAAGCCAGTTACCTTCGGAAAAAGAGTTGGTAGCTCTTGATCCGGCAAACAAACCACCG
CTGGTAGCGGTGGTTTTTTTGTTTGCAAGCAGCAGATTACGCGCAGAAAAAAAGGATCTCAAGAAGATCC
TTTGATCTTTTCTACGGGGTCTGACGCTCAGTGGAACGAAAACTCACGTTAAGGGATTTTGGTCATGAGA
TTATCAAAAAGGATCTTCACCTAGATCCTTTTAAATTAAAAATGAAGTTTTAAATCAATCTAAAGTATAT
ATGAGTAAACTTGGTCTGACAGTTACCAATGCTTAATCAGTGAGGCACCTATCTCAGCGATCTGTCTATT
TCGTTCATCCATAGTTGCCTGACTCCCCGTCGTGTAGATAACTACGATACGGGAGGGCTTACCATCTGGC
CCCAGTGCTGCAATGATACCGCGAGACCCACGCTCACCGGCTCCAGATTTATCAGCAATAAACCAGCCAG
CCGGAAGGGCCGAGCGCAGAAGTGGTCCTGCAACTTTATCCGCCTCCATCCAGTCTATTAATTGTTGCCG
GGAAGCTAGAGTAAGTAGTTCGCCAGTTAATAGTTTGCGCAACGTTGTTGCCATTGCTACAGGCATCGTG
GTGTCACGCTCGTCGTTTGGTATGGCTTCATTCAGCTCCGGTTCCCAACGATCAAGGCGAGTTACATGAT
CCCCCATGTTGTGCAAAAAAGCGGTTAGCTCCTTCGGTCCTCCGATCGTTGTCAGAAGTAAGTTGGCCGC
AGTGTTATCACTCATGGTTATGGCAGCACTGCATAATTCTCTTACTGTCATGCCATCCGTAAGATGCTTT
TCTGTGACTGGTGAGTACTCAACCAAGTCATTCTGAGAATAGTGTATGCGGCGACCGAGTTGCTCTTGCC
CGGCGTCAATACGGGATAATACCGCGCCACATAGCAGAACTTTAAAAGTGCTCATCATTGGAAAACGTTC
TTCGGGGCGAAAACTCTCAAGGATCTTACCGCTGTTGAGATCCAGTTCGATGTAACCCACTCGTGCACCC
AACTGATCTTCAGCATCTTTTACTTTCACCAGCGTTTCTGGGTGAGCAAAAACAGGAAGGCAAAATGCCG
CAAAAAAGGGAATAAGGGCGACACGGAAATGTTGAATACTCATACTCTTCCTTTTTCAATATTATTGAAG
CATTTATCAGGGTTATTGTCTCATGAGCGGATACATATTTGAATGTATTTAGAAAAATAAACAAATAGGG
GTTCCGCGCACATTTCCCCG
Features (pLannotate 1.2.2; 5 found; start..end, strand, type, name):
     79..382     +  enhancer       CMV enhancer: human cytomegalovirus immediate early enhancer
    383..586     +  promoter       CMV promoter: human cytomegalovirus (CMV) immediate early promoter
    804..1392    -  rep_origin     ori: high-copy-number ColE1/pMB1/pBR322/pUC origin of replication
   1563..2423    -  CDS            AmpR: β-lactamase; bla; confers resistance to ampicillin, carbenicillin, and related antibiotics
   2424..2528    -  promoter       AmpR promoter: bla
