[The description below was written by a language model from this plasmid's Addgene catalogue record and pLannotate feature annotations shown in this document.]
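Description:
MXS_CMV is a small synthetic-biology building-block plasmid from the MXS-chaining cloning platform, a modular system developed for assembling expression constructs used in imaging and flow cytometry work in mammalian cells. It is built on the minimal MXS_chaining vector backbone (about 1.9 kb), and the full depositor sequence is roughly 2.5 kb. Propagation is purely bacterial: the feature table shows a high-copy ColE1/pUC-type origin of replication and a β-lactamase (AmpR) gene driven by its own bla promoter, conferring ampicillin resistance. No mammalian selection marker, reporter, coding sequence or polyadenylation signal is annotated, consistent with a part-donor plasmid rather than a finished expression vector.

The payload is a 625 bp CMV promoter module, annotated as the human cytomegalovirus immediate-early enhancer immediately followed by the CMV immediate-early promoter; together these form a strong constitutive regulatory element widely used to drive high-level transcription in mammalian cells. The insert sits between MluI and SalI sites, both of which remain intact after cloning, so the module can be excised or extended. Retained flanking sites fit the platform's chaining concept, in which standardised parts are joined one after another, but the record does not spell out the details of the chaining mechanism or list any other sites involved. In practice, this plasmid serves as the source of a CMV promoter part to be combined with other MXS modules, such as coding sequences and terminators, when building custom mammalian expression cassettes.
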