Addgene plasmid #62417: MXS_CMV
Purpose: MXS_chaining vector with CMV
Depositing lab: Pierre Neveu. Depositing organization: European Molecular Biology Laboratory (EMBL), Heidelberg. Publication: MXS-Chaining: A Highly Efficient Cloning Platform for Imaging and Flow Cytometry Approaches in Mammalian Systems. Sladitschek HL, Neveu PA. PLoS One. 2015 Apr 24;10(4):e0124958. doi: 10.1371/journal.pone.0124958. eCollection 2015. PONE-D-15-01385 PubMed 25909630.
Backbone
  Vector backbone: MXS_chaining vector
  Backbone manufacturer: Neveu lab, Addgene plasmid #62394
  Backbone size w/o insert (bp): 1945
  Vector type: Synthetic Biology
Growth in bacteria
  Bacterial resistance: Ampicillin, 100 μg/mL
  Growth temperature: 37°C
  Growth strain: Mach1
  Copy number: High Copy
Gene/Insert
  Gene/Insert name: CMV Promoter
  Species: Synthetic
  Insert size (bp): 625
  Cloning method: Restriction Enzyme; 5′ cloning site MluI (not destroyed); 3′ cloning site SalI (not destroyed)
  Sequencing primers: 5′ TTGTCTCATGAGCGGATAC; 3′ TTACCGCCTTTGAGTGAG
Terms and licenses: Academic/Nonprofit Terms; Industry Terms: Not Available to Industry
How to cite: MXS_CMV was a gift from Pierre Neveu (Addgene plasmid # 62417 ; http://n2t.net/addgene:62417 ; RRID:Addgene_62417)
