>Addgene plasmid #62417 | MXS_CMV | addgene partial sequence | sequence record 104685 | pBR322ori-F 5'-GGGAAACGCCTGGTATCTTT-3'
CGGAGCCTATGGAAAAACGCCAGCAACGCGGCCTTTTTACGGTTCCTGGCCTTTTGCTGGCCTTTTGCTC
ACATGTTCTTTCCTGCGTTATCCCCTGATTCTGTATATAACCGTATTACCGCCTTTGAGTGAGCTGATAC
CGCTCGCCGCAGCCGAACGACCGAGCGCAGCGAGTCAGTGAGCCATGGTCGACCAGCTGAGATCCCTAGC
GGATCTGACGGTTCACTAAACCAGCTCTGCTTATATAGACCTCCCACCGTACACGCCTACCGCCCATTTG
CGTCAATGGGGCGGAGTTGTTACGACATTTTGGAAAGTCCCGTTGATTTTGGTGCCAAAACAAACTCCCA
TTGACGTCAATGGGGTGGAGACTTGGAAATCCCCGTGAGTCAAACCGCTATCCACGCCCATTGATGTACT
GCCAAAACCGCATCACCATGGTAATAGCGATGACTAATACGTAGATGTACTGCCAAGTAGGAAAGTCCCA
TAAGGTCATGTACTGGGCATAATGCCAGGCGGGCCATTTACCGTCATTGACGTCAATAGGGGGCGTACTT
GGCATATGATACACTTGATGTACTGCCAAGTGGGCAGTTTACCGTAAATACTCCACCCATTGACGTCAAT
GGAAAGTCCCTATTGGCGTTACTATGGGAACATACGTCATTATTGACGTC
