>Addgene plasmid #62417 | MXS_CMV | addgene partial sequence | sequence record 104687 | AmpSeq-F 5'-ctcatgagcggatacatatttgaa-3'
AATTACGCGTAACTCGAGTAGTTATTAATAGTAATCAATTACGGGGTCATTAGTTCATAGCCCATATATG
GAGTTCCGCGTTACATAACTTACGGTAAATGGCCCGCCTGGCTGACCGCCCAACGACCCCCGCCCATTGA
CGTCAATAATGACGTATGTTCCCATAGTAACGCCAATAGGGACTTTCCATTGACGTCAATGGGTGGAGTA
TTTACGGTAAACTGCCCACTTGGCAGTACATCAAGTGTATCATATGCCAAGTACGCCCCCTATTGACGTC
AATGACGGTAAATGGCCCGCCTGGCATTATGCCCAGTACATGACCTTATGGGACTTTCCTACTTGGCAGT
ACATCTACGTATTAGTCATCGCTATTACCATGGTGATGCGGTTTTGGCAGTACATCAATGGGCGTGGATA
GCGGTTTGACTCACGGGGATTTCCAAGTCTCCACCCCATTGACGTCAATGGGAGTTTGTTTTGGCACCAA
AATCAACGGGACTTTCCAAAATGTCGTAACAACTCCGCCCCATTGACGCAAATGGGCGGTAGGCGTGTAC
GGTGGGAGGTCTATATAAGCAGAGCTGGTTTAGTGAACCGTCAGATCCGCTAGGGATCTCAGCTGGTCGA
CCATGGCTCACTGACTCGCTGCGCTCGGTCGTTCGGCTGCGGCGAGCGGTATCAGCTCACTC
